>Addgene plasmid #160783 | pLKO.1P EXO5_1 | addgene full sequence | sequence record 315638 | Addgene NGS Result
GAGGGCCTATTTCCCATGATTCCTTCATATTTGCATATACGATACAAGGCTGTTAGAGAGATAATTGGAA
TTAATTTGACTGTAAACACAAAGATATTAGTACAAAATACGTGACGTAGAAAGTAATAATTTCTTGGGTA
GTTTGCAGTTTTAAAATTATGTTTTAAAATGGACTATCATATGCTTACCGTAACTTGAAAGTATTTCGAT
TTCTTGGCTTTATATATCTTGTGGAAAGGACGAAACACCGGGCTACTCAGAACTGGTGTGAACTCGAGTT
CACACCAGTTCTGAGTAGCTTTTTGAATTCTCGACCTCGAGACAAATGGCAGTATTCATCCACAATTTTA
AAAGAAAAGGGGGGATTGGGGGGTACAGTGCAGGGGAAAGAATAGTAGACATAATAGCAACAGACATACA
AACTAAAGAATTACAAAAACAAATTACAAAAATTCAAAATTTTCGGGTTTATTACAGGGACAGCAGAGAT
CCACTTTGGCCGCGGCTCGAGGGGGTTGGGGTTGCGCCTTTTCCAAGGCAGCCCTGGGTTTGCGCAGGGA
CGCGGCTGCTCTGGGCGTGGTTCCGGGAAACGCAGCGGCGCCGACCCTGGGTCTCGCACATTCTTCACGT
CCGTTCGCAGCGTCACCCGGATCTTCGCCGCTACCCTTGTGGGCCCCCCGGCGACGCTTCCTGCTCCGCC
CCTAAGTCGGGAAGGTTCCTTGCGGTTCGCGGCGTGCCGGACGTGACAAACGGAAGCCGCACGTCTCACT
AGTACCCTCGCAGACGGACAGCGCCAGGGAGCAATGGCAGCGCGCCGACCGCGATGGGCTGTGGCCAATA
GCGGCTGCTCAGCAGGGCGCGCCGAGAGCAGCGGCCGGGAAGGGGCGGTGCGGGAGGCGGGGTGTGGGGC
GGTAGTGTGGGCCCTGTTCCTGCCCGCGCGGTGTTCCGCATTCTGCAAGCCTCCGGAGCGCACGTCGGCA
GTCGGCTCCCTCGTTGACCGAATCACCGACCTCTCTCCCCAGGGGGATCCACCGGAGCTTACCATGACCG
AGTACAAGCCCACGGTGCGCCTCGCCACCCGCGACGACGTCCCCAGGGCCGTACGCACCCTCGCCGCCGC
GTTCGCCGACTACCCCGCCACGCGCCACACCGTCGATCCGGACCGCCACATCGAGCGGGTCACCGAGCTG
CAAGAACTCTTCCTCACGCGCGTCGGGCTCGACATCGGCAAGGTGTGGGTCGCGGACGACGGCGCCGCGG
TGGCGGTCTGGACCACGCCGGAGAGCGTCGAAGCGGGGGCGGTGTTCGCCGAGATCGGCCCGCGCATGGC
CGAGTTGAGCGGTTCCCGGCTGGCCGCGCAGCAACAGATGGAAGGCCTCCTGGCGCCGCACCGGCCCAAG
GAGCCCGCGTGGTTCCTGGCCACCGTCGGCGTCTCGCCCGACCACCAGGGCAAGGGTCTGGGCAGCGCCG
TCGTGCTCCCCGGAGTGGAGGCGGCCGAGCGCGCCGGGGTGCCCGCCTTCCTGGAGACCTCCGCGCCCCG
CAACCTCCCCTTCTACGAGCGGCTCGGCTTCACCGTCACCGCCGACGTCGAGGTGCCCGAAGGACCGCGC
ACCTGGTGCATGACCCGCAAGCCCGGTGCCTGACGCCCGCCCCACGACCCGCAGCGCCCGACCGAAAGGA
GCGCACGACCCCATGCATCGGTACCTTTAAGACCAATGACTTACAAGGCAGCTGTAGATCTTAGCCACTT
TTTAAAAGAAAAGGGGGGACTGGAAGGGCTAATTCACTCCCAACGAAGACAAGATCTGCTTTTTGCTTGT
ACTGGGTCTCTCTGGTTAGACCAGATCTGAGCCTGGGAGCTCTCTGGCTAACTAGGGAACCCACTGCTTA
AGCCTCAATAAAGCTTGCCTTGAGTGCTTCAAGTAGTGTGTGCCCGTCTGTTGTGTGACTCTGGTAACTA
GAGATCCCTCAGACCCTTTTAGTCAGTGTGGAAAATCTCTAGCAGTAGTAGTTCATGTCATCTTATTATT
CAGTATTTATAACTTGCAAAGAAATGAATATCAGAGAGTGAGAGGAACTTGTTTATTGCAGCTTATAATG
GTTACAAATAAAGCAATAGCATCACAAATTTCACAAATAAAGCATTTTTTTCACTGCATTCTAGTTGTGG
TTTGTCCAAACTCATCAATGTATCTTATCATGTCTGGCTCTAGCTATCCCGCCCCTAACTCCGCCCATCC
CGCCCCTAACTCCGCCCAGTTCCGCCCATTCTCCGCCCCATGGCTGACTAATTTTTTTTATTTATGCAGA
GGCCGAGGCCGCCTCGGCCTCTGAGCTATTCCAGAAGTAGTGAGGAGGCTTTTTTGGAGGCCTAGGGACG
TACCCAATTCGCCCTATAGTGAGTCGTATTACGCGCGCTCACTGGCCGTCGTTTTACAACGTCGTGACTG
GGAAAACCCTGGCGTTACCCAACTTAATCGCCTTGCAGCACATCCCCCTTTCGCCAGCTGGCGTAATAGC
GAAGAGGCCCGCACCGATCGCCCTTCCCAACAGTTGCGCAGCCTGAATGGCGAATGGG
[124 nt withheld, positions 2579-2702]
C
[91 nt withheld, positions 2704-2794]
A
[49 nt withheld, positions 2796-2844]
CCTTTGACGTTGGAGTCCACGTTCTTT
[37 nt withheld, positions 2872-2908]
ACCCTATCTCGGTCTATTCTTTTGATTTATAAGGGATTTTGCCGATTTCGGCCTATTGGTTAAAAAATGA
GCTGATTTAACAAAAATTTAACGCGAATTTTAACAAAATATTAACGCTTACAATTTAGGTGGCACTTTTC
GGGGAAATGTGCGCGGAACCCCTATTTGTTTATTTTTCTAAATACATTCAAATATGTATCCGCTCATGAG
ACAATAACCCTGATAAATGCTTCAATAATATTGAAAAAGGAAGAGTATGAGTATTCAACATTTCCGTGTC
GCCCTTATTCCCTTTTTTGCGGCATTTTGCCTTCCTGTTTTTGCTCACCCAGAAACGCTGGTGAAAGTAA
AAGATGCTGAAGATCAGTTGGGTGCACGAGTGGGTTACATCGAACTGGATCTCAACAGCGGTAAGATCCT
TGAGAGTTTTCGCCCCGAAGAACGTTTTCCAATGATGAGCACTTTTAAAGTTCTGCTATGTGGCGCGGTA
TTATCCCGTATTGACGCCGGGCAAGAGCAACTCGGTCGCCGCATACACTATTCTCAGAATGACTTGGTTG
AGTACTCACCAGTCACAGAAAAGCATCTTACGGATGGCATGACAGTAAGAGAATTATGCAGTGCTGCCAT
AACCATGAGTGATAACACTGCGGCCAACTTACTTCTGACAACGATCGGAGGACCGAAGGAGCTAACCGCT
TTTTTGCACAACATGGGGGATCATGTAACTCGCCTTGATCGTTGGGAACCGGAGCTGAATGAAGCCATAC
CAAACGACGAGCGTGACACCACGATGCCTGTAGCAATGGCAACAACGTTGCGCAAACTATTAACTGGCGA
ACTACTTACTCTAGCTTCCCGGCAACAATTAATAGACTGGATGGAGGCGGATAAAGTTGCAGGACCACTT
CTGCGCTCGGCCCTTCCGGCTGGCTGGTTTATTGCTGATAAATCTGGAGCCGGTGAGCGTGGGTCTCGCG
GTATCATTGCAGCACTGGGGCCAGATGGTAAGCCCTCCCGTATCGTAGTTATCTACACGACGGGGAGTCA
GGCAACTATGGATGAACGAAATAGACAGATCGCTGAGATAGGTGCCTCACTGATTAAGCATTGGTAACTG
TCAGACCAAGTTTACTCATATATACTTTAGATTGATTTAAAACTTCATTTTTAATTTAAAAGGATCTAGG
TGAAGATCCTTTTTGATAATCTCATGACCAAAATCCCTTAACGTGAGTTTTCGTTCCACTGAGCGTCAGA
CCCCGTAGAAAAGATCAAAGGATCTTCTTGAGATCCTTTTTTTCTGCGCGTAATCTGCTGCTTGCAAACA
AAAAAACCACCGCTACCAGCGGTGGTTTGTTTGCCGGATCAAGAGCTACCAACTCTTTTTCCGAAGGTAA
CTGGCTTCAGCAGAGCGCAGATACCAAATACTGTTCTTCTAGTGTAGCCGTAGTTAGGCCACCACTTCAA
GAACTCTGTAGCACCGCCTACATACCTCGCTCTGCTAATCCTGTTACCAGTGGCTGCTGCCAGTGGCGAT
AAGTCGTGTCTTACCGGGTTGGACTCAAGACGATAGTTACCGGATAAGGCGCAGCGGTCGGGCTGAACGG
GGGGTTCGTGCACACAGCCCAGCTTGGAGCGAACGACCTACACCGAACTGAGATACCTACAGCGTGAGCT
ATGAGAAAGCGCCACGCTTCCCGAAGGGAGAAAGGCGGACAGGTATCCGGTAAGCGGCAGGGTCGGAACA
GGAGAGCGCACGAGGGAGCTTCCAGGGGGAAACGCCTGGTATCTTTATAGTCCTGTCGGGTTTCGCCACC
TCTGACTTGAGCGTCGATTTTTGTGATGCTCGTCAGGGGGGCGGAGCCTATGGAAAAACGCCAGCAACGC
GGCCTTTTTACGGTTCCTGGCCTTTTGCTGGCCTTTTGCTCACATGTTCTTTCCTGCGTTATCCCCTGAT
TCTGTGGATAACCGTATTACCGCCTTTGAGTGAGCTGATACCGCTCGCCGCAGCCGAACGACCGAGCGCA
GCGAGTCAGTGAGCGAGGAAGCGGAAGAGCGCCCAATACGCAAACCGCCTCTCCCCGCGCGTTGGCCGAT
TCATTAATGCAGCTGGCACGACAGGTTTCCCGACTGGAAAGCGGGCAGTGAGCGCAACGCAATTAATGTG
AGTTAGCTCACTCATTAGGCACCCCAGGCTTTACACTTTATGCTTCCGGCTCGTATGTTGTGTGGAATTG
TGAGCGGATAACAATTTCACACAGGAAACAGCTATGACCATGATTACGCCAAGCGCGCAATTAACCCTCA
CTAAAGGGAACAAAAGCTGGAGCTGCAAGCTTAATGTAGTCTTATGCAATACTCTTGTAGTCTTGCAACA
TGGTAACGATGAGTTAGCAACATGCCTTACAAGGAGAGAAAAAGCACCGTGCATGCCGATTGGTGGAAGT
AAGGTGGTACGATCGTGCCTTATTAGGAAGGCAACAGACGGGTCTGACATGGATTGGACGAACCACTGAA
TTGCCGCATTGCAGAGATATTGTATTTAAGTGCCTAGCTCGATACATAAACGGGTCTCTCTGGTTAGACC
AGATCTGAGCCTGGGAGCTCTCTGGCTAACTAGGGAACCCACTGCTTAAGCCTCAATAAAGCTTGCCTTG
AGTGCTTCAAGTAGTGTGTGCCCGTCTGTTGTGTGACTCTGGTAACTAGAGATCCCTCAGACCCTTTTAG
TCAGTGTGGAAAATCTCTAGCAGTGGCGCCCGAACAGGGACTTGAAAGCGAAAGGGAAACCAGAGGAGCT
CTCTCGACGCAGGACTCGGCTTGCTGAAGCGCGCACGGCAAGAGGCGAGGGGCGGCGACTGGTGAGTACG
CCAAAAATTTTGACTAGCGGAGGCTAGAAGGAGAGAGATGGGTGCGAGAGCGTCAGTATTAAGCGGGGGA
GAATTAGATCGCGATGGGAAAAAATTCGGTTAAGGCCAGGGGGAAAGAAAAAATATAAATTAAAACATAT
AGTATGGGCAAGCAGGGAGCTAGAACGATTCGCAGTTAATCCTGGCCTGTTAGAAACATCAGAAGGCTGT
AGACAAATACTGGGACAGCTACAACCATCCCTTCAGACAGGATCAGAAGAACTTAGATCATTATATAATA
CAGTAGCAACCCTCTATTGTGTGCATCAAAGGATAGAGATAAAAGACACCAAGGAAGCTTTAGACAAGAT
AGAGGAAGAGCAAAACAAAAGTAAGACCACCGCACAGCAAGCGGCCGCTGATCTTCAGACCTGGAGGAGG
AGATATGAGGGACAATTGGAGAAGTGAATTATATAAATATAAAGTAGTAAAAATTGAACCATTAGGAGTA
GCACCCACCAAGGCAAAGAGAAGAGTGGTGCAGAGAGAAAAAAGAGCAGTGGGAATAGGAGCTTTGTTCC
TTGGGTTCTTGGGAGCAGCAGGAAGCACTATGGGCGCAGCGTCAATGACGCTGACGGTACAGGCCAGACA
ATTATTGTCTGGTATAGTGCAGCAGCAGAACAATTTGCTGAGGGCTATTGAGGCGCAACAGCATCTGTTG
CAACTCACAGTCTGGGGCATCAAGCAGCTCCAGGCAAGAATCCTGGCTGTGGAAAGATACCTAAAGGATC
AACAGCTCCTGGGGATTTGGGGTTGCTCTGGAAAACTCATTTGCACCACTGCTGTGCCTTGGAATGCTAG
TTGGAGTAATAAATCTCTGGAACAGATTTGGAATCACACGACCTGGATGGAGTGGGACAGAGAAATTAAC
AATTACACAAGCTTAATACACTCCTTAATTGAAGAATCGCAAAACCAGCAAGAAAAGAATGAACAAGAAT
TATTGGAATTAGATAAATGGGCAAGTTTGTGGAATTGGTTTAACATAACAAATTGGCTGTGGTATATAAA
ATTATTCATAATGATAGTAGGAGGCTTGGTAGGTTTAAGAATAGTTTTTGCTGTACTTTCTATAGTGAAT
AGAGTTAGGCAGGGATATTCACCATTATCGTTTCAGACCCACCTCCCAACCCCGAGGGGACCCGACAGGC
CCGAAGGAATAGAAGAAGAAGGTGGAGAGAGAGACAGAGACAGATCCATTCGATTAGTGAACGGATCTCG
ACGGTATCGATCACGAGACTAGCCTCGAGCGGCCGCCCCCTTCACC
Features (pLannotate 1.2.2; 25 found; start..end, strand, type, name):
      1..241     +  promoter       U6 promoter: RNA polymerase III promoter for human U6 snRNA
    346..463     +  misc_feature   cPPT/CTS: central polypurine tract and central termination sequence of HIV-1
    512..1022    +  promoter       hPGK promoter: human phosphoglycerate kinase 1 promoter
   1044..1643    +  CDS            PuroR: puromycin N-acetyltransferase; pac from Streptomyces alboniger; confers resistance to puromycin
   1686..1769    +  CDS            nef (fragment): NEF_HV1Z2 - Experimental evidence at protein level: Swiss-Prot protein existence level 1. Extracellular Nef protein targets CD4(+) T-lymphocytes for apoptosis by interacting with CXCR4 surface receptors. From Human immunodeficiency virus type 1 group M subtype D (isolate Z2/CDC-Z34) (HIV-1).
   1771..2004    +  LTR            3' LTR (ΔU3): self-inactivating 3' long terminal repeat (LTR) from HIV-1
   2076..2197    +  polyA_signal   SV40 poly(A) signal: SV40 polyadenylation signal
   2237..2372    +  rep_origin     SV40 ori: SV40 origin of replication
   2393..2411    -  promoter       T7 promoter: promoter for bacteriophage T7 RNA polymerase
   2419..2574    +  CDS            lacZα (fragment): LacZα fragment of β-galactosidase; lacZ fragment
   2579..3007    +  rep_origin     f1 ori (sequence partly withheld): f1 bacteriophage origin of replication; arrow indicates direction of (+) strand synthesis
   3060..3164    +  promoter       AmpR promoter: bla
   3165..4025    +  CDS            AmpR: β-lactamase; bla; confers resistance to ampicillin, carbenicillin, and related antibiotics
   4196..4784    +  rep_origin     ori: high-copy-number ColE1/pMB1/pBR322/pUC origin of replication
   4967..5059    +  CDS            lacI (fragment): lac repressor; lacI; The lac repressor binds to the lac operator to inhibit transcription in E. coli. This inhibition can be relieved by adding lactose or isopropyl-β-D-thiogalactopyranoside (IPTG).
   5072..5093    +  protein_bind   CAP binding site: CAP binding activates transcription in the presence of cAMP. E. coli catabolite activator protein
   5108..5138    +  promoter       lac promoter: promoter for the E. coli lac operon
   5146..5162    +  protein_bind   lac operator: The lac repressor binds to the lac operator to inhibit transcription in E. coli. This inhibition can be relieved by adding lactose or isopropyl-β-D-thiogalactopyranoside (IPTG). lac repressor encoded by lacI
   5207..5225    +  promoter       T3 promoter: promoter for bacteriophage T3 RNA polymerase
   5253..5479    +  promoter       RSV promoter: Rous sarcoma virus enhancer/promoter
   5480..5660    +  LTR            5' LTR (truncated): truncated 5' long terminal repeat (LTR) from HIV-1
   5707..5832    +  misc_feature   HIV-1 Ψ: packaging signal of human immunodeficiency virus type 1
   5816..6179    +  CDS            HIV-1 gag (fragment): gag protein from human immunodeficiency virus 1; gag
   6325..6558    +  misc_feature   RRE: The Rev response element (RRE) of HIV-1 allows for Rev-dependent mRNA export from the nucleus to the cytoplasm.
   6935..7035    +  CDS            Rev (fragment): human immunodeficiency virus 1 (HIV-1) Rev protein; rev; enhances nuclear export of unspliced and incompletely spliced viral mRNAs
