[The description below was written by a language model from this plasmid's Addgene catalogue record and pLannotate feature annotations shown in this document.]
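Description:
pLKO.1P EXO5_1 is a third-generation, self-inactivating lentiviral shRNA vector built on the pLKO.1-puro backbone from The RNAi Consortium and designed to knock down human EXO5. In bacteria it is maintained through a high-copy ColE1/pUC-type origin and selected with ampicillin via the β-lactamase gene. An f1 origin, an SV40 origin and poly(A) signal, and remnants of a lac/lacZα cloning region with T7 and T3 promoters are carried over from the backbone. The catalogue lists a backbone size of 7,466 bp, whereas the sequenced construct is 7,084 nt. This would be consistent with a stuffer fragment being replaced by the short hairpin insert, although the record does not explain the difference.

The payload is a short hairpin RNA, shEXO5_1, with a 21-nucleotide target sequence. It was cloned between the AgeI and EcoRI sites immediately downstream of the human U6 RNA polymerase III promoter, which drives constitutive hairpin expression. The hairpin itself is not annotated in the feature table but would lie in the gap between the U6 promoter and the cPPT/CTS element. A separate human PGK promoter drives puromycin N-acetyltransferase, allowing selection of transduced mammalian cells.

The viral genome is transcribed from a chimeric RSV promoter/truncated 5′ LTR, making it Tat-independent. It also carries the HIV-1 Ψ packaging signal with a partial gag sequence, the RRE for Rev-dependent nuclear export, the cPPT/CTS, and a ΔU3 3′ LTR that inactivates LTR promoter activity after integration. Packaging functions must be supplied in trans. The construct is used to produce lentivirus for stable EXO5 suppression in human cells, and the associated study concerns genome integrity liabilities in basal-like breast cancer.
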