Addgene plasmid #160783: pLKO.1P EXO5_1
Purpose: Suppress EXO5
Depositing lab: Richard Possemato. Depositing organization: NYU Grossman School of Medicine. Publication: Hyperactive CDK2 Activity in Basal-like Breast Cancer Imposes a Genome Integrity Liability that Can Be Exploited by Targeting DNA Polymerase epsilon. Sviderskiy VO, Blumenberg L, Gorodetsky E, Karakousi TR, Hirsh N, Alvarez SW, Terzi EM, Kaparos E, Whiten GC, Ssebyala S, Tonzi P, Mir H, Neel BG, Huang TT, Adams S, Ruggles KV, Possemato R. Mol Cell. 2020 Oct 28. pii: S1097-2765(20)30723-1. doi: 10.1016/j.molcel.2020.10.016. PubMed 33152268.
Backbone
  Vector backbone: pLKO.1P
  Backbone manufacturer: The RNAi Consortium
  Backbone size w/o insert (bp): 7466
  Vector type: Lentiviral
  Selectable markers: Puromycin
Growth in bacteria
  Bacterial resistance: Ampicillin, 100 μg/mL
  Growth temperature: 37°C
  Growth strain: NEB Stable
  Copy number: High Copy
Gene/Insert
  Gene/Insert name: shEXO5_1
  gRNA/shRNA sequence: GCTACTCAGAACTGGTGTGAA
  Species: H. sapiens (human)
  Cloning method: Restriction Enzyme; 5′ cloning site AgeI (unknown if destroyed); 3′ cloning site EcoRI (not destroyed)
  Sequencing primers: 5′ GCA TAT ACG ATA CAA GGC TGT TAG AG
Terms and licenses: Academic/Nonprofit Terms; Industry Terms: Not Available to Industry
How to cite: pLKO.1P EXO5_1 was a gift from Richard Possemato (Addgene plasmid # 160783 ; http://n2t.net/addgene:160783 ; RRID:Addgene_160783)
